Addgene plasmid #234682: p352_DG
Purpose: (Empty Backbone) Golden gate domesticated pET28b with His10-mNeongreen-bdNEDD8
Depositing lab: Matthew Wohlever. Depositing organization: University of Pittsburgh (University, School of Medicine, and Cancer Institute). Publication: A suite of pre-assembled, pET28b-based Golden Gate vectors for efficient protein engineering and expression. Gaur D, Wohlever ML. Protein Sci. 2025 Apr;34(4):e70106. doi: 10.1002/pro.70106. PubMed 40130802.
Backbone
  Vector backbone: pET28b
  Vector type: Bacterial Expression
  Tag / fusion protein: His10-mNeongreen-bdNEDD8 (N terminal on backbone)
Growth in bacteria
  Bacterial resistance: Kanamycin, 50 μg/mL
  Growth temperature: 37°C
  Growth strain: DH5alpha
  Copy number: Low Copy
Gene/Insert
  Gene/Insert name: None
  Mutation: No
  Tag / fusion protein: His10-mNeongreen-bdNEDD8 (N terminal on backbone)
Terms and licenses: Academic/Nonprofit Terms; Industry Terms: Not Available to Industry
Depositor comments: The construct includes an N-terminal His10-mNeonGreen fusion followed by bdNEDD8. The insert is cloned with a glycine scar at the C-terminus. BsaI recognition sites flank mScarlet3 to enable easy visualization of successful cloning through loss of red color. 5' Cloning Site: BsaI (destroyed), 3' Cloning Site: BsaI (destroyed).
How to cite: p352_DG was a gift from Matthew Wohlever (Addgene plasmid # 234682 ; http://n2t.net/addgene:234682 ; RRID:Addgene_234682)
