[The description below was written by a language model from this plasmid's Addgene catalogue record and pLannotate feature annotations shown in this document.]
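Description:
p352_DG is an empty bacterial expression backbone derived from pET28b that has been domesticated for Golden Gate cloning and pre-loaded with an N-terminal His10-mNeonGreen-bdNEDD8 fusion module. It replicates in E. coli from a ColE1/pBR322-type origin accompanied by the bom region and the rop gene, consistent with its listing as low copy. Selection is by kanamycin through an aminoglycoside phosphotransferase gene. An f1 origin is also present, as is a lacI gene with its own promoter that supplies repressor for regulated expression.

The expression unit follows the standard pET arrangement: a T7 promoter with an adjacent lac operator, the T7 gene 10 ribosome binding site and a downstream T7 terminator, so transcription depends on T7 RNA polymerase and is IPTG-inducible in a suitable host. The open reading frame begins with the histidine tag for affinity purification, continues into mNeonGreen as a green fluorescent reporter of expression, and then into bdNEDD8. The annotation software matched this last segment to a NEDD8 homologue from C. elegans by similarity. bdNEDD8 is a ubiquitin-like module generally used as a protease-cleavable tag, although the record does not state this role.

Downstream lies a dropout cassette flanked by BsaI sites. It contains mScarlet3 in the reverse orientation, driven by a lac promoter with a CAP binding site. Golden Gate insertion of a coding sequence replaces this cassette and destroys the BsaI sites, so correct clones are recognised by loss of red colour. The depositor notes that inserts carry a glycine scar at the C-terminus. A short His-tag fragment from the parental vector is annotated after the cassette. The plasmid belongs to a suite of pre-assembled vectors for protein engineering and expression.
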