Features (pLannotate 1.2.2; 25 found; start..end, strand, type, name):
      1..589     +  rep_origin     ori: high-copy-number ColE1/pMB1/pBR322/pUC origin of replication
    775..914     -  misc_feature   bom: basis of mobility region from pBR322
   1016..1207    -  CDS            rop: Rop protein, which maintains plasmids at low copy number; rop
   1224..1604    +  CDS            YPB1_ECOLX: Protein predicted: Swiss-Prot protein existence level 4. From Escherichia coli.
   1676..1967    -  CDS            TcR (fragment): tetracycline efflux protein; tet; confers resistance to tetracycline
   1982..2003    -  protein_bind   CAP binding site: CAP binding activates transcription in the presence of cAMP. E. coli catabolite activator protein
   2016..3098    -  CDS            lacI: lac repressor; lacI; The lac repressor binds to the lac operator to inhibit transcription in E. coli. This inhibition can be relieved by adding lactose or isopropyl-β-D-thiogalactopyranoside (IPTG).
   3099..3176    -  promoter       lacI promoter: lacI
   3184..3463    -  CDS            TcR (fragment): tetracycline efflux protein; tet; confers resistance to tetracycline
   3485..3503    +  promoter       T7 promoter: promoter for bacteriophage T7 RNA polymerase
   3504..3528    +  protein_bind   lac operator: The lac repressor binds to the lac operator to inhibit transcription in E. coli. This inhibition can be relieved by adding lactose or isopropyl-β-D-thiogalactopyranoside (IPTG). lac repressor encoded by lacI
   3543..3565    +  RBS            RBS: efficient ribosome binding site from bacteriophage T7 gene 10 (Olins and Rangwala, 1989)
   3584..3600    +  CDS            capTEV™ (fragment): composite tag for in vivo biotinylation, TEV protease cleavage, and 6xHis tagging
   3623..4330    +  CDS            mNeonGreen: mNeonGreen is a basic (constitutively fluorescent) green/yellow fluorescent protein published in 2013, derived from Branchiostoma lanceolatum. It is reported to be a very rapidly-maturing monomer with moderate acid sensitivity.
   4331..4555    +  CDS            ned-8: NEDD8_CAEEL - Experimental evidence at protein level: Swiss-Prot protein existence level 1. Ubiquitin-like protein which plays an important role in cell cycle control and embryogenesis. Covalent attachment to its substrates requires prior activation by the E1 complex uba-3-ula-1 and linkage to the E2 enzyme ubc-12. Attachment of ned-8 to cullins activates their associated E3 ubiquitin ligase activity, and thus promotes polyubiquitination and proteasomal degradation of cyclins and other regulatory proteins. From Caenorhabditis elegans.
   4626..5288    -  CDS            mScarlet: mScarlet is a basic (constitutively fluorescent) red fluorescent protein published in 2016, derived from synthetic construct. It has moderate acid sensitivity.
   5335..5364    -  promoter       lac promoter: promoter for the E. coli lac operon
   5379..5400    -  protein_bind   CAP binding site: CAP binding activates transcription in the presence of cAMP. E. coli catabolite activator protein
   5413..5502    -  CDS            lacI (fragment): lac repressor; lacI; The lac repressor binds to the lac operator to inhibit transcription in E. coli. This inhibition can be relieved by adding lactose or isopropyl-β-D-thiogalactopyranoside (IPTG).
   5520..5537    +  CDS            9xHis (fragment): 9xHis affinity tag
   5547..5596    +  CDS            SET1 (fragment): solubility-enhancement tag derived from T7 phage gene 10B
   5604..5651    +  terminator     T7 terminator: transcription terminator for bacteriophage T7 RNA polymerase
   5688..6116    +  rep_origin     f1 ori (sequence partly withheld): f1 bacteriophage origin of replication; arrow indicates direction of (+) strand synthesis
   6169..6226    +  promoter       AmpR promoter (fragment): bla
   6235..7050    -  CDS            KanR: aminoglycoside phosphotransferase; aph(3')-Ia; confers resistance to kanamycin in bacteria or G418 (Geneticin®) in eukaryotes
>Addgene plasmid #234682 | p352_DG | addgene full sequence | sequence record 467775 | Addgene NGS Result
TTGAGATCCTTTTTTTCTGCGCGTAATCTGCTGCTTGCAAACAAAAAAACCACCGCTACCAGCGGTGGTT
TGTTTGCCGGATCAAGAGCTACCAACTCTTTTTCCGAAGGTAACTGGCTTCAGCAGAGCGCAGATACCAA
ATACTGTCCTTCTAGTGTAGCCGTAGTTAGGCCACCACTTCAAGAACTCTGTAGCACCGCCTACATACCT
CGCTCTGCTAATCCTGTTACCAGTGGCTGCTGCCAGTGGCGATAAGTCGTGTCTTACCGGGTTGGACTCA
AGACGATAGTTACCGGATAAGGCGCAGCGGTCGGGCTGAACGGGGGGTTCGTGCACACAGCCCAGCTTGG
AGCGAACGACCTACACCGAACTGAGATACCTACAGCGTGAGCTATGAGAAAGCGCCACGCTTCCCGAAGG
GAGAAAGGCGGACAGGTATCCGGTAAGCGGCAGGGTCGGAACAGGAGAGCGCACGAGGGAGCTTCCAGGG
GGAAACGCCTGGTATCTTTATAGTCCTGTCGGGTTTCGCCACCTCTGACTTGAGCGTCGATTTTTGTGAT
GCTCGTCAGGGGGGCGGAGCCTATGGAAAAACGCCAGCAACGCGGCCTTTTTACGGTTCCTGGCCTTTTG
CTGGCCTTTTGCTCACATGTTCTTTCCTGCGTTATCCCCTGATTCTGTGGATAACCGTATTACCGCCTTT
GAGTGAGCTGATACCGCTCGCCGCAGCCGAACGACCGAGCGCAGCGAGTCAGTGAGCGAGGAAGCGGAAG
AGCGCCTGATGCGGTATTTTCTCCTTACGCATCTGTGCGGTATTTCACACCGCAATGGTGCACTCTCAGT
ACAATCTGCTCTGATGCCGCATAGTTAAGCCAGTATACACTCCGCTATCGCTACGTGACTGGGTCATGGC
TGCGCCCCGACACCCGCCAACACCCGCTGACGCGCCCTGACGGGCTTGTCTGCTCCCGGCATCCGCTTAC
AGACAAGCTGTGACCGTCTCCGGGAGCTGCATGTGTCAGAGGTTTTCACCGTCATCACCGAAACGCGCGA
GGCAGCTGCGGTAAAGCTCATCAGCGTGGTCGTGAAGCGATTCACAGATGTCTGCCTGTTCATCCGCGTC
CAGCTCGTTGAGTTTCTCCAGAAGCGTTAATGTCTGGCTTCTGATAAAGCGGGCCATGTTAAGGGCGGTT
TTTTCCTGTTTGGTCACTGATGCCTCCGTGTAAGGGGGATTTCTGTTCATGGGGGTAATGATACCGATGA
AACGAGAGAGGATGCTCACGATACGGGTTACTGATGATGAACATGCCCGGTTACTGGAACGTTGTGAGGG
TAAACAACTGGCGGTATGGATGCGGCGGGACCAGAGAAAAATCACTCAGGGTCAATGCCAGCGCTTCGTT
AATACAGATGTAGGTGTTCCACAGGGTAGCCAGCAGCATCCTGCGATGCAGATCCGGAACATAATGGTGC
AGGGCGCTGACTTCCGCGTTTCCAGACTTTACGAAACACGGAAACCGAAGACCATTCATGTTGTTGCTCA
GGTCGCAGACGTTTTGCAGCAGCAGTCGCTTCACGTTCGCTCGCGTATCGGTGATTCATTCTGCTAACCA
GTAAGGCAACCCCGCCAGCCTAGCCGGGTCCTCAACGACAGGAGCACGATCATGCGCACCCGTGGGGCCG
CCATGCCGGCGATAATGGCCTGCTTCTCGCCGAAACGTTTGGTGGCGGGACCAGTGACGAAGGCTTGAGC
GAGGGCGTGCAAGATTCCGAATACCGCAAGCGACAGGCCGATCATCGTCGCGCTCCAGCGAAAGCGGTCC
TCGCCGAAAATGACCCAGAGCGCTGCCGGCACCTGTCCTACGAGTTGCATGATAAAGAAGACAGTCATAA
GTGCGGCGACGATAGTCATGCCCCGCGCCCACCGGAAGGAGCTGACTGGGTTGAAGGCTCTCAAGGGCAT
CGGTCGAGATCCCGGTGCCTAATGAGTGAGCTAACTTACATTAATTGCGTTGCGCTCACTGCCCGCTTTC
CAGTCGGGAAACCTGTCGTGCCAGCTGCATTAATGAATCGGCCAACGCGCGGGGAGAGGCGGTTTGCGTA
TTGGGCGCCAGGGTGGTTTTTCTTTTCACCAGTGAGACGGGCAACAGCTGATTGCCCTTCACCGCCTGGC
CCTGAGAGAGTTGCAGCAAGCGGTCCACGCTGGTTTGCCCCAGCAGGCGAAAATCCTGTTTGATGGTGGT
TAACGGCGGGATATAACATGAGCTGTCTTCGGTATCGTCGTATCCCACTACCGAGATATCCGCACCAACG
CGCAGCCCGGACTCGGTAATGGCGCGCATTGCGCCCAGCGCCATCTGATCGTTGGCAACCAGCATCGCAG
TGGGAACGATGCCCTCATTCAGCATTTGCATGGTTTGTTGAAAACCGGACATGGCACTCCAGTCGCCTTC
CCGTTCCGCTATCGGCTGAATTTGATTGCGAGTGAGATATTTATGCCAGCCAGCCAGACGCAGACGCGCC
GAGACAGAACTTAATGGGCCCGCTAACAGCGCGATTTGCTGGTGACCCAATGCGACCAGATGCTCCACGC
CCAGTCGCGTACCGTCTTCATGGGAGAAAATAATACTGTTGATGGGTGTCTGGTCAGAGACATCAAGAAA
TAACGCCGGAACATTAGTGCAGGCAGCTTCCACAGCAATGGCATCCTGGTCATCCAGCGGATAGTTAATG
ATCAGCCCACTGACGCGTTGCGCGAGAAGATTGTGCACCGCCGCTTTACAGGCTTCGACGCCGCTTCGTT
CTACCATCGACACCACCACGCTGGCACCCAGTTGATCGGCGCGAGATTTAATCGCCGCGACAATTTGCGA
CGGCGCGTGCAGGGCCAGACTGGAGGTGGCAACGCCAATCAGCAACGACTGTTTGCCCGCCAGTTGTTGT
GCCACGCGGTTGGGAATGTAATTCAGCTCCGCCATCGCCGCTTCCACTTTTTCCCGCGTTTTCGCAGAAA
CGTGGCTGGCCTGGTTCACCACGCGGGAAACGGTCTGATAAGAGACACCGGCATACTCTGCGACATCGTA
TAACGTTACTGGTTTCACATTCACCACCCTGAATTGACTCTCTTCCGGGCGCTATCATGCCATACCGCGA
AAGGTTTTGCGCCATTCGATGGTGTCCGGGATCTCGACGCTCTCCCTTATGCGACTCCTGCATTAGGAAG
CAGCCCAGTAGTAGGTTGAGGCCGTTGAGCACCGCCGCCGCAAGGAATGGTGCATGCAAGGAGATGGCGC
CCAACAGTCCCCCGGCCACGGGGCCTGCCACCATACCCACGCCGAAACAAGCGCTCATGAGCCCGAAGTG
GCGAGCCCGATCTTCCCCATCGGTGATGTCGGCGATATAGGCGCCAGCAACCGCACCTGTGGCGCCGGTG
ATGCCGGCCACGATGCGTCCGGCGTAGAGGATCGAGATCTCGATCCCGCGAAATTAATACGACTCACTAT
AGGGGAATTGTGAGCGGATAACAATTCCCCTCTAGAAATAATTTTGTTTAACTTTAAGAAGGAGATATAC
CATGGGCAGCAGCCATCATCATCATCATCACCATCATCATCATAGCAGCGGCATGGTGAGCAAAGGCGAA
GAAGATAACATGGCGAGCCTGCCGGCGACCCATGAACTGCATATTTTTGGCAGCATTAACGGCGTGGATT
TTGATATGGTGGGCCAAGGCACCGGCAACCCGAACGATGGCTATGAAGAACTGAACCTGAAAAGCACCAA
AGGCGATCTGCAGTTTAGCCCGTGGATTCTGGTGCCGCATATTGGCTATGGCTTTCATCAGTATCTGCCG
TATCCGGATGGCATGAGCCCGTTTCAAGCGGCGATGGTGGATGGCAGCGGCTATCAAGTGCATCGCACCA
TGCAGTTTGAAGATGGCGCGAGCCTGACCGTGAACTATCGCTATACCTATGAAGGCAGCCATATTAAAGG
CGAAGCGCAAGTGAAAGGCACCGGCTTTCCGGCGGATGGCCCGGTGATGACCAACAGCCTGACCGCGGCG
GATTGGTGCCGCAGCAAAAAAACCTATCCGAACGATAAAACCATTATTAGCACCTTTAAATGGAGCTATA
CCACCGGCAACGGCAAACGCTATCGCAGCACCGCGCGCACCACCTATACCTTTGCGAAACCGATGGCGGC
GAACTATCTGAAAAATCAGCCGATGTATGTGTTTCGTAAGACCGAGTTGAAACACAGCAAAACCGAGCTT
AATTTCAAAGAATGGCAGAAAGCGTTTACCGATGTGATGGGCATGGATGAACTGTATAAAATGATTAAAG
TAAAGACTCTGACCGGCAAGGAAATTGAGATCGACATCGAACCGACCGACACCATCGATCGTATCAAAGA
ACGTGTGGAGGAAAAAGAAGGCATTCCTCCGGTTCAGCAGCGTCTCATTTACGCGGGTAAACAGCTTGCA
GATGACAAAACCGCCAAAGATTACAATATCGAGGGCGGTAGCGTACTGCACCTTGTTCTGGCTCTGCGTG
GTGGCCATATGCGAGACCGCCTGGCTCTAGTAGCGATCTACACTAGCACTATCAGCGTTATTAGCTGCCG
CCGCTGCCGCCGGTGCTATGGCGCGCCACGCTGCGTTCATACTGTTCCACCACGGTATAATCTTCGTTAT
GGCTCGTAATATCCAGTTTGCGATCAATGTTAAACGCGCCCGGCATCTGCACCGGTTTTTTCGCGCGATA
GGTGGTTTTAAAATCCGCCAGATAGCGGCCGCCATCTTTCAGGCGCAGCGCCATTTTAATATCGCCTTTC
AGCACCACATCTTCCGGATACAGGCGTTCGGTGCTCGCTTCCCAGCCCATCGTTTTTTTCTGCATCACCG
GGCCATCCGGCGGAAAGTTGGTGCCGCGCAGTTTCACTTTATAAATCAGGGTGCCATCTTCCAGGCTCGT
ATCTTGCGCCACGCTCACCGCGCCGCCATCTTCAAAGTTCATCACGCGTTCCCATTTAAAGCCTTCCGGA
AAGCTCTGTTTCCAATAATCCGGAATATCCGCCGGATGTTTGGTAAACGCGCGGCTGCCATACATAAACT
GCGGGCTCAGAATATCCCAGCTAAACGGCAGCGGGCCGCCTTTGGTCACGCGCAGTTTCGCGGTCTGCGT
GCCTTCATACGGGCGGCCTTCGCCTTCGCCTTCAATTTCAAATTCATGGCCGTTCATGCTGCCTTCCATG
TGCACTTTAAAGCGCATAAATTCTTTAATCACCGCTTCGGTGCTATCCATCTAGTATTTCTCCTCTTTCT
CTAGTATGTGTACACAACATACGGCCGGAAGCATAAAGTGTAAAGCCTGGGGTGCCTAATGAGTGAGCTA
ACTCACATTAATTGCGTTGCGCTCACTGCCCGCTTTCCAGTCGGGAAACCTGTCGTGCCAGCTGCATTAA
TGAATCGGCCAACGCGCGGGGAGAGGCGGTTTGCGTATTGGGTCTCAGGATGACTCGAGCACCACCACCA
CCACCACTGAGATCCGGCTGCTAACAAAGCCCGAAAGGAAGCTGAGTTGGCTGCTGCCACCGCTGAGCAA
TAACTAGCATAACCCCTTGGGGCCTCTAAACGGGTCTTGAGGGGTTTTTTGCTGAAAGGAGGAACTATAT
CCGGATTGGCGAATGGG
[124 nt withheld, positions 5688-5811]
C
[91 nt withheld, positions 5813-5903]
A
[49 nt withheld, positions 5905-5953]
CCTTTGACGTTGGAGTCCACGTTCTTT
[37 nt withheld, positions 5981-6017]
ACCCTATCTCGGTCTATTCTTTTGATTTATAAGGGATTTTGCCGATTTCGGCCTATTGGTTAAAAAATGA
GCTGATTTAACAAAAATTTAACGCGAATTTTAACAAAATATTAACGCTTACAATTTAGGTGGCACTTTTC
GGGGAAATGTGCGCGGAACCCCTATTTGTTTATTTTTCTAAATACATTCAAATATGTATCCGCTCATGAA
TTAATTCTTAGAAAAACTCATCGAGCATCAAATGAAACTGCAATTTATTCATATCAGGATTATCAATACC
ATATTTTTGAAAAAGCCGTTTCTGTAATGAAGGAGAAAACTCACCGAGGCAGTTCCATAGGATGGCAAGA
TCCTGGTATCGGTCTGCGATTCCGACTCGTCCAACATCAATACAACCTATTAATTTCCCCTCGTCAAAAA
TAAGGTTATCAAGTGAGAAATCACCATGAGTGACGACTGAATCCGGTGAGAATGGCAAAAGTTTATGCAT
TTCTTTCCAGACTTGTTCAACAGGCCAGCCATTACGCTCGTCATCAAAATCACTCGCATCAACCAAACCG
TTATTCATTCGTGATTGCGCCTGAGCGAGACGAAATACGCGATCGCTGTTAAAAGGACAATTACAAACAG
GAATCGAATGCAACCGGCGCAGGAACACTGCCAGCGCATCAACAATATTTTCACCTGAATCAGGATATTC
TTCTAATACCTGGAATGCTGTTTTCCCGGGGATCGCAGTGGTGAGTAACCATGCATCATCAGGAGTACGG
ATAAAATGCTTGATGGTCGGAAGAGGCATAAATTCCGTCAGCCAGTTTAGTCTGACCATCTCATCTGTAA
CATCATTGGCAACGCTACCTTTGCCATGTTTCAGAAACAACTCTGGCGCATCGGGCTTCCCATACAATCG
ATAGATTGTCGCACCTGATTGCCCGACATTATCGCGAGCCCATTTATACCCATATAAATCAGCATCCATG
TTGGAATTTAATCGCGGCCTAGAGCAAGACGTTTCCCGTTGAATATGGCTCATAACACCCCTTGTATTAC
TGTTTATGTAAGCAGACAGTTTTATTGTTCATGACCAAAATCCCTTAACGTGAGTTTTCGTTCCACTGAG
CGTCAGACCCCGTAGAAAAGATCAAAGGATCTTC
